>Addgene plasmid #48880 | 3xFNLDD/pMXs-I2 | depositor full sequence | sequence record 71482 | 3xFNLDD/pMXs-I2 sequence 7106 bps
CCCGAAAAGTGCCACCTGCATAATGAAAGACCCCACCTGTAGGTTTGGCAAGCTAGCTTAAGTAACGCCA
TTTTGCAAGGCATGGAAAAATACATAACTGAGAATAGAAAAGTTCAGATCAAGGTCAGGAACAGATGGAA
CAGCTGAATATGGGCCAAACAGGATATCTGTGGTAAGCAGTTCCTGCCCCGGCTCAGGGCCAAGAACAGA
TGGAACAGCTGAATATGGGCCAAACAGGATATCTGTGGTAAGCAGTTCCTGCCCCGGCTCAGGGCCAAGA
ACAGATGGTCCCCAGATGCGGTCCAGCCCTCAGCAGTTTCTAGAGAACCATCAGATGTTTCCAGGGTGCC
CCAAGGACCTGAAATGACCCTGTGCCTTATTTGAACTAACCAATCAGTTCGCTTCTCGCTTCTGTTCGCG
CGCTTCTGCTCCCCGAGCTCAATAAAAGAGCCCACAACCCCTCACTCGGCGCGCCAGTCCTCCGATTGAC
TGAGTCGCCCGGGTACCCGTGTATCCAATAAACCCTCTTGCAGTTGCATCCGACTTGTGGTCTCGCTGTT
CCTTGGGAGGGTCTCCTCTGAGTGATTGACTACCCGTCAGCGGGGGTCTTTCATTTGGGGGCTCGTCCGG
GATCGGGAGACCCCTGCCCAGGGACCACCGACCCACCACCGGGAGGTAAGCTGGCCAGCAACTTATCTGT
GTCTGTCCGATTGTCTAGTGTCTATGACTGATTTTATGCGCCTGCGTCGGTACTAGTTAGCTAACTAGCT
CTGTATCTGGCGGACCCGTGGTGGAACTGACGAGTTCGGAACACCCGGCCGCAACCCTGGGAGACGTCCC
AGGGACTTCGGGGGCCGTTTTTGTGGCCCGACCTGAGTCCAAAAATCCCGATCGTTTTGGACTCTTTGGT
GCACCCCCCTAATAGGAGGGATATGTGGTTCTGGTAGGAGACGAGAACCTAAAACAGTTCCCGCCTCCGT
CTGAATTTTTGCTTTCGGTTTGGGACCGAAGCCGCGCCGCGCGTCTTGTCTGCTGCAGCATCGTTCTGTG
TTGTCTCTGTCTGACTGTGTTTCTGTATTTGTCTGAAAATTAGGGCCAGACTGTTACCACTCCCTTAAGT
TTGACCTTAGGTCACTGGAAAGATGTCGAGCGGATCGCTCACAACCAGTCGGTAGATGTCAAGAAGAGAC
GTTGGGTTACCTTCTGCTCTGCAGAATGGCCAACCTTTAACGTCGGATGGCCGCGAGACGGCACCTTTAA
CCGAGACCTCATCACCCAGGTTAAGATCAAGGTCTTTTCACCTGGCCCGCATGGACACCCAGACCAGGTC
CCCTACATCGTGACCTGGGAAGCCTTGGCTTTTGACCCCCCTCCCTGGGTCAAGCCCTTTGTACACCCTA
AGCCTCCGCCTCCTCTTCCTCCATCCGCCCCGTCTCTCCCCCTTGAACCTCCTCGTTCGACCCCGCCTCG
ATCCTCCCTTTATCCAGCCCTCACTCCTTCTCTAGGCGCCCCCATATGGCCATATGAGATCTTATATGGG
GCACCCCCGCCCCTTGTAAACTTCCCTGACCCTGACATGACAAGAGTTACTAACAGCCCCTCTCTCCAAG
CTCACTTACAGGCTCTCTACTTAGTCCAGCACGAAGTCTGGAGACCTCTGGCGGCAGCCTACCAAGAACA
ACTGGACCGACCGGTGGTACCTCACCCTTACCGAGTCGGCGACACAGTGTGGGTCCGCCGACACCAGACT
AAGAACCTAGAACCTCGCTGGAAAGGACCTTACACAGTCCTGCTGACCACCCCCACCGCCCTCAAAGTAG
ACGGCATCGCAGCTTGGATACACGCCGCCCACGTGAAGGCTGCCGACCCCGGGGGTGGACCATCCTCTAG
ACTGCCGGATCTAGCTAGTTAATTAAGGATCCCAGTGTGGTGGTACGGGAATCGTTTAGTGAACCGTCAG
AATTAACCATGGACTACAAAGACCATGACGGTGATTATAAAGATCATGACATCGATTACAAGGATGACGA
TGACAAGCTTGCGGCCGCGAATTCATCGATAGATCGATCCCCTCCAAAAAAGAAGAGAAAGGTCGAACCT
GAGGGAATGAAAGCGTTAACGGCCAGGCAACAAGAGGTGTTTGATCTCATCCGTGATCACATCAGCCAGA
CAGGTATGCCGCCGACGCGTGCGGAAATCGCGCAGCGTTTGGGGTTCCGTTCCCCAAACGCGGCTGAAGA
ACATCTGAAGGCGCTGGCACGCAAAGGCGTTATTGAAATTGTTTCCGGCGCATCACGCGGGATTCGTCTG
TTGCAGGAAGAGGAAGAAGGGTTGCCGCTGGTAGGTCGTGTGGCTGCCGGTGAACCACTTCTGGCGCAAC
AGCATATTGAAGGTCATTATCAGGTCGATCCTTCCTTATTCAAGCCGAATGCTGATTTCCTGCTGCGCGT
CAGCGGGATGTCGATGAAAGATATCGGCATTATGGATGGTGACTTGCTGGCAGTGCATAAAACTCAGGAT
GTACGTAACGGTCAGGTCGTTGTCGCACGTATTGATGACGAGGTTACCGTTAAGCGCCTGAAAAAACAGG
GCAATAAAGTCGAACTGTTGCCAGAAAATAGCGAGTTTAAACCAATTGTCGTAGATCTTCGTCAGCAGAG
CTTCACCATTGAAGGGCTGGCGGTTGGGGTTATTCGCAACGGCGACTGGCTGTAGTCGAGGCCGCTACGT
AAATTCCGCCCCTCTCCCTCCCCCCCCCCTAACGTTACTGGCCGAAGCCGCTTGGAATAAGGCCGGTGTG
CGTTTGTCTATATGTTATTTTCCACCATATTGCCGTCTTTTGGCAATGTGAGGGCCCGGAAACCTGGCCC
TGTCTTCTTGACGAGCATTCCTAGGGGTCTTTCCCCTCTCGCCAAAGGAATGCAAGGTCTGTTGAATGTC
GTGAAGGAAGCAGTTCCTCTGGAAGCTTCTTGAAGACAAACAACGTCTGTAGCGACCCTTTGCAGGCAGC
GGAACCCCCCACCTGGCGACAGGTGCCTCTGCGGCCAAAAGCCACGTGTATAAGATACACCTGCAAAGGC
GGCACAACCCCAGTGCCACGTTGTGAGTTGGATAGTTGTGGAAAGAGTCAAATGGCTCTCCTCAAGCGTA
TTCAACAAGGGGCTGAAGGATGCCCAGAAGGTACCCCATTGTATGGGATCTGATCTGGGGCCTCGGTGCA
CATGCTTTACATGTGTTTAGTCGAGGTTAAAAAAACGTCTAGGCCCCCCGAACCACGGGGACGTGGTTTT
CCTTTGAAAAACACGATGATAATATGGCCACAATTCCTAAGATGAGCTTTCCATGTAAATTTGTAGCCAG
CTTCCTTCTGATTTTCAATGTTTCTTCCAAAGGTGCAGTCTCCAAAGAGATTACGAATGCCTTGGAAACC
TGGGGTGCCTTGGGTCAGGACATCAACTTGGACATTCCTAGTTTTCAAATGAGTGATGATATTGACGATA
TAAAATGGGAAAAAACTTCAGACAAGAAAAAGATTGCACAATTCAGAAAAGAGAAAGAGACTTTCAAGGA
AAAAGATACATATAAGCTATTTAAAAATGGAACTCTGAAAATTAAGCATCTGAAGACCGATGATCAGGAT
ATCTACAAGGTATCAATATATGATACAAAAGGAAAAAATGTGTTGGAAAAAATATTTGATTTGAAGATTC
AAGAGAGGGTCTCAAAACCAAAGATCTCCTGGACTTGTATCAACACAACCCTGACCTGTGAGGTAATGAA
TGGAACTGACCCCGAATTAAACCTGTATCAAGATGGGAAACATCTAAAACTTTCTCAGAGGGTCATCACA
CACAAGTGGACCACCAGCCTGAGTGCAAAATTCAAGTGCACAGCAGGGAACAAAGTCAGCAAGGAATCCA
GTGTCGAGCCTGTCAGCTGTCCAGAGAAAGGTCTGGACATCTATCTCATCATTGGCATATGTGGAGGAGG
CAGCCTCTTGATGGTCTTTGTGGCACTGCTCGTTTTCTATATCACCAAAAGGAAAAAACAGAGGAGTCGG
AGAAATGATGAGGAGCTGGAGACAAGAGCCCACAGAGTAGCTACTGAAGAAAGGGGCCGGAAGCCCCAAC
AAATTCCAGCTTCAACCCCTCAGAATCCAGCAACTTCCCAACATCCTCCTCCACCACCTGGTCATCGTTC
CCAGGCACCTAGTCATCGTCCCCCGCCTCCTGGACACCGTGTTCAGCACCAGCCTCAGAAGAGGCCTCCT
GCTCCGTCGGGCACACAAGTTCACCAGCAGAAAGGCCCGCCCCTCCCCAGACCTCGAGTTCAGCCAAAAC
CTCCCCATGGGGCAGCAGAAAACTCATTGTCCCCTTCCTCTAATTAAAAAAGATAGAAACTGTCTTTTTC
AATAAAAAGCACTGTGGATTTCTGCCTCTAGTCGACGATAAAATAAAAGATTTTATTTAGTCTCCAGAAA
AAGGGGGGAATGAAAGACCCCACCTGTAGGTTTGGCAAGCTAGCTTAAGTAACGCCATTTTGCAAGGCAT
GGAAAAATACATAACTGAGAATAGAGAAGTTCAGATCAAGGTCAGGAACAGATGGAACAGCTGAATATGG
GCCAAACAGGATATCTGTGGTAAGCAGTTCCTGCCCCGGCTCAGGGCCAAGAACAGATGGAACAGCTGAA
TATGGGCCAAACAGGATATCTGTGGTAAGCAGTTCCTGCCCCGGCTCAGGGCCAAGAACAGATGGTCCCC
AGATGCGGTCCAGCCCTCAGCAGTTTCTAGAGAACCATCAGATGTTTCCAGGGTGCCCCAAGGACCTGAA
ATGACCCTGTGCCTTATTTGAACTAACCAATCAGTTCGCTTCTCGCTTCTGTTCGCGCGCTTCTGCTCCC
CGAGCTCAATAAAAGAGCCCACAACCCCTCACTCGGGGCGCCAGTCCTCCGATTGACTGAGTCGCCCGGG
TACCCGTGTATCCAATAAACCCTCTTGCAGTTGCATCCGACTTGTGGTCTCGCTGTTCCTTGGGAGGGTC
TCCTCTGAGTGATTGACTACCCGTCAGCGGGGGTCTTTCACATGCAGCATGTATCAAAATTAATTTGGTT
TTTTTTCTTAAGTATTTACATTAAATGGCCATAGTTGCATTAATGAATCGGCCAACGCGCGGGGAGAGGC
GGTTTGCGTATTGGGCGCTCTTCCGCTTCCTCGCTCACTGACTCGCTGCGCTCGGTCGTTCGGCTGCGGC
GAGCGGTATCAGCTCACTCAAAGGCGGTAATACGGTTATCCACAGAATCAGGGGATAACGCAGGAAAGAA
CATGTGAGCAAAAGGCCAGCAAAAGGCCAGGAACCGTAAAAAGGCCGCGTTGCTGGCGTTTTTCCATAGG
CTCCGCCCCCCTGACGAGCATCACAAAAATCGACGCTCAAGTCAGAGGTGGCGAAACCCGACAGGACTAT
AAAGATACCAGGCGTTTCCCCCTGGAAGCTCCCTCGTGCGCTCTCCTGTTCCGACCCTGCCGCTTACCGG
ATACCTGTCCGCCTTTCTCCCTTCGGGAAGCGTGGCGCTTTCTCATAGCTCACGCTGTAGGTATCTCAGT
TCGGTGTAGGTCGTTCGCTCCAAGCTGGGCTGTGTGCACGAACCCCCCGTTCAGCCCGACCGCTGCGCCT
TATCCGGTAACTATCGTCTTGAGTCCAACCCGGTAAGACACGACTTATCGCCACTGGCAGCAGCCACTGG
TAACAGGATTAGCAGAGCGAGGTATGTAGGCGGTGCTACAGAGTTCTTGAAGTGGTGGCCTAACTACGGC
TACACTAGAAGAACAGTATTTGGTATCTGCGCTCTGCTGAAGCCAGTTACCTTCGGAAAAAGAGTTGGTA
GCTCTTGATCCGGCAAACAAACCACCGCTGGTAGCGGTGGTTTTTTTGTTTGCAAGCAGCAGATTACGCG
CAGAAAAAAAGGATCTCAAGAAGATCCTTTGATCTTTTCTACGGGGTCTGACGCTCAGTGGAACGAAAAC
TCACGTTAAGGGATTTTGGTCATGAGATTATCAAAAAGGATCTTCACCTAGATCCTTTTGCGGCCGGCCG
CAAATCAATCTAAAGTATATATGAGTAAACTTGGTCTGACAGTTACCAATGCTTAATCAGTGAGGCACCT
ATCTCAGCGATCTGTCTATTTCGTTCATCCATAGTTGCCTGACTCCCCGTCGTGTAGATAACTACGATAC
GGGAGGGCTTACCATCTGGCCCCAGTGCTGCAATGATACCGCGAGACCCACGCTCACCGGCTCCAGATTT
ATCAGCAATAAACCAGCCAGCCGGAAGGGCCGAGCGCAGAAGTGGTCCTGCAACTTTATCCGCCTCCATC
CAGTCTATTAATTGTTGCCGGGAAGCTAGAGTAAGTAGTTCGCCAGTTAATAGTTTGCGCAACGTTGTTG
CCATTGCTACAGGCATCGTGGTGTCACGCTCGTCGTTTGGTATGGCTTCATTCAGCTCCGGTTCCCAACG
ATCAAGGCGAGTTACATGATCCCCCATGTTGTGCAAAAAAGCGGTTAGCTCCTTCGGTCCTCCGATCGTT
GTCAGAAGTAAGTTGGCCGCAGTGTTATCACTCATGGTTATGGCAGCACTGCATAATTCTCTTACTGTCA
TGCCATCCGTAAGATGCTTTTCTGTGACTGGTGAGTACTCAACCAAGTCATTCTGAGAATAGTGTATGCG
GCGACCGAGTTGCTCTTGCCCGGCGTCAATACGGGATAATACCGCGCCACATAGCAGAACTTTAAAAGTG
CTCATCATTGGAAAACGTTCTTCGGGGCGAAAACTCTCAAGGATCTTACCGCTGTTGAGATCCAGTTCGA
TGTAACCCACTCGTGCACCCAACTGATCTTCAGCATCTTTTACTTTCACCAGCGTTTCTGGGTGAGCAAA
AACAGGAAGGCAAAATGCCGCAAAAAAGGGAATAAGGGCGACACGGAAATGTTGAATACTCATACTCTTC
CTTTTTCAATATTATTGAAGCATTTATCAGGGTTATTGTCTCATGAGCGGATACATATTTGAATGTATTT
AGAAAAATAAACAAATAGGGGTTCCGCGCACATTTC
Features (pLannotate 1.2.2; 17 found; start..end, strand, type, name):
     22..615     +  LTR            LTR: long terminal repeat from Moloney murine leukemia virus
    678..877     +  misc_feature   MMLV Ψ: packaging signal of Moloney murine leukemia virus (MMLV)
    929..1017    +  misc_feature   MESV Ψ (fragment): packaging signal of murine embryonic stem cell virus
   1094..1510    +  CDS            gag (truncated): truncated Moloney murine leukemia virus (MMLV) gag gene lacking the start codon
   1520..1894    +  misc_feature   pol region: Moloney murine leukemia virus (MMLV) pol region containing the splice acceptor site
   1942..1961    +  promoter       tight TRE promoter (fragment): Tet-responsive promoter PTight, consisting of seven tet operator sequences followed by the minimal CMV promoter
   1972..2037    +  CDS            3xFLAG: three tandem FLAG® epitope tags, followed by an enterokinase cleavage site
   2074..2093    +  CDS            SV40 NLS (fragment): nuclear localization signal of SV40 (simian virus 40) large T antigen
   2107..2712    +  CDS            lexA: LEXA_ECOLI - Also known as exrA, spr, tsl, umuA. Experimental evidence at protein level: Swiss-Prot protein existence level 1. Represses a number of genes involved in the response to DNA damage (SOS response), including recA and lexA. Binds to the 16 bp palindromic sequence 5'-CTGTATATATATACAG-3'. In the presence of single- stranded DNA, RecA interacts with LexA causing an autocatalytic cleavage which disrupts the DNA-binding part of LexA, leading to derepression of the SOS regulon and eventually DNA repair. Implicated in hydroxy radical-mediated cell death induced by hydroxyurea treatment (Pu
   2850..3312    +  misc_feature   IRES: internal ribosome entry site (IRES) of the encephalomyocarditis virus (EMCV)
   3332..4384    +  CDS            CD2: CD2_HUMAN - Also known as SRBC. Experimental evidence at protein level: Swiss-Prot protein existence level 1. CD2 interacts with lymphocyte function-associated antigen CD58 (LFA-3) and CD48/BCM1 to mediate adhesion between T-cells and other cell types. CD2 is implicated in the triggering of T-cells, the cytoplasmic domain is implicated in the signaling function. From Homo sapiens (Human).
   4489..4610    +  LTR            3' LTR (ΔU3) (fragment): self-inactivating 3' long terminal repeat (LTR) from Moloney murine leukemia virus
   4611..5080    +  LTR            LTR: long terminal repeat from Moloney murine leukemia virus
   5146..5198    -  CDS            lacI (fragment): lac repressor; lacI; The lac repressor binds to the lac operator to inhibit transcription in E. coli. This inhibition can be relieved by adding lactose or isopropyl-β-D-thiogalactopyranoside (IPTG).
   5381..5969    -  rep_origin     ori: high-copy-number ColE1/pMB1/pBR322/pUC origin of replication
   6133..6993    -  CDS            AmpR: β-lactamase; bla; confers resistance to ampicillin, carbenicillin, and related antibiotics
   6994..7098    -  promoter       AmpR promoter: bla
