[The description below was written by a language model from this plasmid's Addgene catalogue record and pLannotate feature annotations shown in this document.]
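Description:
3xFNLDD/pMXs-I2 is a Moloney murine leukemia virus-based retroviral expression vector built on the pMXs-I2 backbone, about 7.1 kb in total, for stable delivery of a tagged LexA protein into mammalian cells. In bacteria it is maintained through a high-copy ColE1/pUC-type origin and selected with ampicillin via the β-lactamase gene and its native promoter. The viral portion comprises a 5′ LTR, the MMLV packaging signal (Ψ) with an extended region that includes a truncated gag lacking its start codon and a pol segment carrying the splice acceptor, and a 3′ LTR. These elements allow the transcript to be packaged into retroviral particles when the viral proteins are supplied in trans, and then integrated into the target cell genome.

The 747 bp synthetic insert, 3xFNLDD, is driven by the 5′ LTR and encodes an N-terminal 3xFLAG epitope tag, an SV40 nuclear localization signal and bacterial LexA sequence. The catalogue describes this as the LexA binding domain, and the annotated lexA match spans about 600 bp. Downstream, an EMCV IRES directs translation of human CD2 from the same bicistronic transcript, so transduced cells can be identified or enriched by this surface marker rather than by drug selection. The short "tight TRE promoter" and lacI matches in the feature table are small fragments and probably not functional elements.

According to the depositor's comments, this second-generation tagged LexA DNA-binding protein was developed for insertional chromatin immunoprecipitation (iChIP). There, the nuclear fusion protein binds LexA recognition sites inserted at a genomic locus of interest, and the FLAG tag is used to isolate that region and its associated molecules.
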