Addgene plasmid #48880: 3xFNLDD/pMXs-I2
Purpose: Expresses 3xFNLDD in mammalian cells
Depositing lab: Hodaka Fujii. Depositing organization: The University of Osaka. Publication: A Critical Role of the Thy28-MYH9 Axis in B Cell-Specific Expression of the Pax5 Gene in Chicken B Cells. Fujita T, Kitaura F, Fujii H. PLoS One. 2015 Jan 21;10(1):e0116579. doi: 10.1371/journal.pone.0116579. eCollection 2015. PONE-D-14-45451 PubMed 25607658.
Backbone
  Vector backbone: pMXs-I2
  Backbone manufacturer: Hodaka Fujii
  Backbone size w/o insert (bp): 6360
  Total vector size (bp): 7107
  Vector type: Mammalian Expression, Retroviral
  Selectable markers: human CD2
Growth in bacteria
  Bacterial resistance: Ampicillin, 100 μg/mL
  Growth temperature: 30°C
  Growth strain: NEB Stable
  Copy number: High Copy
Gene/Insert
  Gene/Insert name: 3xFNLDD (alt name: 3xFLAG-NLS-LexA binding domain)
  Species: Synthetic
  Insert size (bp): 747
  Promoter: LTR
  Tag / fusion protein: 3xFLAG tag (N terminal on insert); NLS (nuclear localization signal) (N terminal on insert)
  Cloning method: Restriction Enzyme; 5′ cloning site EcoR I (destroyed during cloning); 3′ cloning site Not I (destroyed during cloning)
  Sequencing primers: 5′ ggtggaccatcctctagact; 3′ AAACGCACACCGGCCTTATT
Terms and licenses: Academic/Nonprofit Terms; Industry Terms: Not Available to Industry
Depositor comments: This plasmid is described in the following article: Efficient isolation of specific genomic regions by insertional chromatin immunoprecipitation (iChIP) with a second-generation tagged LexA DNA-binding domain. Toshitsugu Fujita, Hodaka Fujii Advances in Bioscience and Biotechnology, 2013 http://dx.doi.org/10.4236/abb.2012.35081
How to cite: 3xFNLDD/pMXs-I2 was a gift from Hodaka Fujii (Addgene plasmid # 48880 ; http://n2t.net/addgene:48880 ; RRID:Addgene_48880)
