>Addgene plasmid #48880 | 3xFNLDD/pMXs-I2 | addgene partial sequence | sequence record 75576 | pBMN 5'
TCCTCTAGACTGCCGGATCTAGCTAGTTAATTAAGGATCCCAGTGTGGTGGTACGGGAATCGTTTAGTGA
ACCGTCAGAATTAACCATGGACTACAAAGACCATGACGGTGATTATAAAGATCATGACATCGATTACAAG
GATGACGATGACAAGCTTGCGGCCGCGAATTCATCGATAGATCGATCCCCTCCAAAAAAGAAGAGAAAGG
TCGAACCTGAGGGAATGAAAGCGTTAACGGCCAGGCAACAAGAGGTGTTTGATCTCATCCGTGATCACAT
CAGCCAGACAGGTATGCCGCCGACGCGTGCGGAAATCGCGCAGCGTTTGGGGTTCCGTTCCCCAAACGCG
GCTGAAGAACATCTGAAGGCGCTGGCACGCAAAGGCGTTATTGAAATTGTTTCCGGCGCATCACGCGGGA
TTCGTCTGTTGCAGGAAGAGGAAGAAGGGTTGCCGCTGGTAGGTCGTGTGGCTGCCGGTGAACCACTTCT
GGCGCAACAGCATATTGAAGGTCATTATCAGGTCGATCCTTCCTTATTCAAGCCGAATGCTGATTTCCTG
CTGCGCGTCAGCGGGATGTCGATGAAAGATATCGGCATTATGGATGGTGACTTGCTGGCAGTGCATAAAA
CTCAGGATGTACGTAACGGTCAGGTCGTTGTCGCACGTATTGATGACGAGGTTACCGTTAAGCGCCTGAA
AAAACAGGGCAATAAAGTCGAACTGTTGCCAGAAAATAGCGAGTTTAAACCAATTGTCGTAGATCTTCGT
CAGCAGAGCTTCACCATTGAAGGGCTGGCGGTTGGGGTTATTCGCAACGGCGACTGGCTGTAGTCGAG
