>Addgene plasmid #48880 | 3xFNLDD/pMXs-I2 | addgene partial sequence | sequence record 76429 | hCD2-Rev
ACACATTTTTTCCTTTTGTATCATATATTGATACCTTGTAGATATCCTGATCATCGGTCTTCAGATGCTT
AATTTTCAGAGTTCCATTTTTAAATAGCTTATATGTATCTTTTTCCTTGAAAGTCTCTTTCTCTTTTCTG
AATTGTGCAATCTTTTTCTTGTCTGAAGTTTTTTCCCATTTTATATCGTCAATATCATCACTCATTTGAA
AACTAGGAATGTCCAAGTTGATGTCCTGACCCAAGGCACCCCAGGTTTCCAAGGCATTCGTAATCTCTTT
GGAGACTGCACCTTTGGAAGAAACATTGAAAATCAGAAGGAAGCTGGCTACAAATTTACATGGAAAGCTC
ATCTTAGGAATTGTGGCCATATTATCATCGTGTTTTTCAAAGGAAAACCACGTCCCCGTGGTTCGGGGGG
CCTAGACGTTTTTTTAACCTCGACTAAACACATGTAAAGCATGTGCACCGAGGCCCCAGATCAGATCCCA
TACAATGGGGTACCTTCTGGGCATCCTTCAGCCCCTTGTTGAATACGCTTGAGGAGAGCCATTTGACTCT
TTCCACAACTATCCAACTCACAACGTGGCACTGGGGTTGTGCCGCCTTTGCAGGTGTATCTTATACACGT
GGCTTTTGGCCGCAGAGGCACCTGTCGCCAGGTGGGGGGTTCCGCTGCCTGCAAAGGGTCGCTACAGACG
TTGTTTGTCTTCAAGAAGCTTCCAGAGGAACTGCTTCCTTCACGACATTCAACAGACCTTGCATTCCTTT
GGCGAGAGGGGAAAGACCCCTAGGAATGCTCGTCAAGAAGACAGGGCCAGGTTTCCGGGCCCTCACATTG
CCAAAAGACGGCAATATGGTGGAAAATAAC
