>Addgene plasmid #48880 | 3xFNLDD/pMXs-I2 | addgene partial sequence | sequence record 135543 | pMX-S1811 5'-GACGGCATCGCAGCTTGGATACAC-3'
GCTGCCGACCCCGGGGGTGGACCATCCTCTAGACTGCCGGATCTAGCTAGTTAATTAAGGATCCCAGTGT
GGTGGTACGGGAATCGTTTAGTGAACCGTCAGAATTAACCATGGACTACAAAGACCATGACGGTGATTAT
AAAGATCATGACATCGATTACAAGGATGACGATGACAAGCTTGCGGCCGCGAATTCATCGATAGATCGAT
CCCCTCCAAAAAAGAAGAGAAAGGTCGAACCTGAGGGAATGAAAGCGTTAACGGCCAGGCAACAAGAGGT
GTTTGATCTCATCCGTGATCACATCAGCCAGACAGGTATGCCGCCGACGCGTGCGGAAATCGCGCAGCGT
TTGGGGTTCCGTTCCCCAAACGCGGCTGAAGAACATCTGAAGGCGCTGGCACGCAAAGGCGTTATTGAAA
TTGTTTCCGGCGCATCACGCGGGATTCGTCTGTTGCAGGAAGAGGAAGAAGGGTTGCCGCTGGTAGGTCG
TGTGGCTGCCGGTGAACCACTTCTGGCGCAACAGCATATTGAAGGTCATTATCAGGTCGATCCTTCCTTA
TTCAAGCCGAATGCTGATTTCCTGCTGCGCGTCAGCGGGATGTCGATGAAAGATATCGGCATTATGGATG
GTGACTTGCTGGCAGTGCATAAAACTCAGGATGTACGTAACGGTCAGGTCGTTGTCGCACGTATTGATGA
CGAGGTTACCGTTAAGCGCCTGAAAAAACAGGGCAATAAAGTCGAACTGTTGCCAGAAAATAGCGAGTTT
AAACCAATTGTCGTAGATCTTCGTCAGCAGAGCTTCACCATTGAAGGGCTGGCGGTTGGGGTTATTCGCA
ACGGCGACTGGCTGTAGTCGAG
