>Addgene plasmid #48880 | 3xFNLDD/pMXs-I2 | addgene partial sequence | sequence record 135546 | pMX-L3205 5'-CCCTTTTTCTGGAGACTAAATAAA-3'
GTCGACTAGAGGCAGAAATCCACAGTGCTTTTTATTGAAAAAGACAGTTTCTATCTTTTTTAATTAGAGG
AAGGGGACAATGAGTTTTCTGCTGCCCCATGGGGAGGTTTTGGCTGAACTCGAGGTCTGGGGAGGGGCGG
GCCTTTCTGCTGGTGAACTTGTGTGCCCGACGGAGCAGGAGGCCTCTTCTGAGGCTGGTGCTGAACACGG
TGTCCAGGAGGCGGGGGACGATGACTAGGTGCCTGGGAACGATGACCAGGTGGTGGAGGAGGATGTTGGG
AAGTTGCTGGATTCTGAGGGGTTGAAGCTGGAATTTGTTGGGGCTTCCGGCCCCTTTCTTCAGTAGCTAC
TCTGTGGGCTCTTGTCTCCAGCTCCTCATCATTTCTCCGACTCCTCTGTTTTTTCCTTTTGGTGATATAG
AAAACGAGCAGTGCCACAAAGACCATCAAGAGGCTGCCTCCTCCACATATGCCAATGATGAGATAGATGT
CCAGACCTTTCTCTGGACAGCTGACAGGCTCGACACTGGATTCCTTGCTGACTTTGTTCCCTGCTGTGCA
CTTGAATTTTGCACTCAGGCTGGTGGTCCACTTGTGTGTGATGACCCTCTGAGAAAGTTTTAGATGTTTC
CCATCTTGATACAGGTTTAATTCGGGGTCAGTTCCATTCATTACCTCACAGGTCAGGGTTGTGTTGATAC
AAGTCCAGGAGATCTTTGGTTTTGAGACCCTCTCTTGAATCTTCAAATCAAATATTTTTTCCAACACATT
TTTTCCTTTTGTATCATATATTGATACCTTGTAGATATCCTGATCATCGGTCTTCAGATGCTTAATTTTC
AGAGTTCCATTTTTAAATAGCTTATATGTATCTTTTTCCTTGAAAGTCTCTTTCTCTTTTCTGAATTGTG
CAATCTTTTTCTTGTCTGAAGTTTTTTCCC
